>Addgene plasmid #111796 | pcDNA-Flag-full length mSesn2 (FL: A+B+C) | addgene full sequence | sequence record 212251 | Addgene NGS Result
CTCCCTGCTTGTGTGTTGGAGGTCGCTGAGTAGTGCGCGAGCAAAATTTAAGCTACAACAAGGCAAGGCT
TGACCGACAATTGCATGAAGAATCTGCTTAGGGTTAGGCGTTTTGCGCTGCTTCGCGATGTACGGGCCAG
ATATACGCGTTGACATTGATTATTGACTAGTTATTAATAGTAATCAATTACGGGGTCATTAGTTCATAGC
CCATATATGGAGTTCCGCGTTACATAACTTACGGTAAATGGCCCGCCTGGCTGACCGCCCAACGACCCCC
GCCCATTGACGTCAATAATGACGTATGTTCCCATAGTAACGCCAATAGGGACTTTCCATTGACGTCAATG
GGTGGAGTATTTACGGTAAACTGCCCACTTGGCAGTACATCAAGTGTATCATATGCCAAGTACGCCCCCT
ATTGACGTCAATGACGGTAAATGGCCCGCCTGGCATTATGCCCAGTACATGACCTTATGGGACTTTCCTA
CTTGGCAGTACATCTACGTATTAGTCATCGCTATTACCATGGTGATGCGGTTTTGGCAGTACATCAATGG
GCGTGGATAGCGGTTTGACTCACGGGGATTTCCAAGTCTCCACCCCATTGACGTCAATGGGAGTTTGTTT
TGGCACCAAAATCAACGGGACTTTCCAAAATGTCGTAACAACTCCGCCCCATTGACGCAAATGGGCGGTA
GGCGTGTACGGTGGGAGGTCTATATAAGCAGAGCTCTCTGGCTAACTAGAGAACCCACTGCTTACTGGCT
TATCGAAATTAATACGACTCACTATAGGGAGACCCAAGCTTGGTACCGAGCTCGGATCCACCGCCATGGA
CTACAAGGACGATGATGACAAGGGCGAATTCATGATCGTAGCGGACTCCGAGTGCCATTCCGAGATCAAG
GGCTACCTGCCGTTCACCAGGGGTGGTGTGGCCGGCCCCGAGACCCGAGAGGAGCATCGGGAGGGCCAGG
CTCGGCGAGGCTCTCGAGGGCCCAGCGCTTTCATTCCAGTGGAAGAGATCCTTCGGGAAGGAGCTGAGAG
CCTGGAGCAGCACCTGGGGCTCGAGGCCCTGATGTCCTCAGGGCGGGTGGACAACCTGGCGGTGGTGATG
GGTCTACACCCGGACTACCTTAGCAGCTTCTGGCGCCTGCATTACCTGCTGCTGCATACGGATGGGCCCC
TGGCCAGCTCCTGGCGCCACTACATTGCCATCATGGCTGCTGCCCGTCACCAGTGTTCTTACCTGGTGGG
TTCCCACATGACTGAGTTCCTGCAGACCGGCGGTGACCCCGAGTGGCTGCTGGGCCTTCACCGGGCCCCT
GAGAAGCTCCGCAAGCTCAGCGAGGTCAACAAGTTACTGGCGCATCGGCCGTGGCTCATCACCAAGGAGC
ATATCCAGGCCTTGCTGAAGACTGGCGAGCACAGCTGGTCCCTGGCCGAACTCATCCAAGCACTGGTCCT
GCTTACCCACTGCCACTCTCTGGCCTCCTTTGTGTTTGGCTGTGGAATACTTCCTGAGGGAGATGCAGAG
GGCAGCCCTGCCTCCCAGGCACCTTCGCCTCCCAGTGAGCAAGGCACCCCCCCGAGCGGGGACCCACTGA
ACAACTCAGGGGGCTTTGAAGCCGCTCGTGACGTAGAAGCTCTGATGGAACGCATGAGGCAGCTTCAGGA
GAGCCTGCTGCGGGATGAGGGGGCTTCGCAGGAGGAAATGGAGAACCGTTTTGAGCTGGAGAAGTCAGAA
AGCCTGCTGGTGACCCCCTCAGCGGATATCCTGGAGCCTTCTCCACACCCAGACATCCTATGCTTTGTGG
AGGACCCCGCATTTGGATATGAAGACTTCACTCGTCGAGGGACTCAGGCGCCCCCAACCTTCCGTGCCCA
GGATTATACCTGGGAAGACCATGGCTACTCGCTGATCCAGAGGCTCTACCCTGAGGGAGGGCAGCTGCTG
GATGAGAAGTTCCAGGTAGCCTGCAGCCTCACCTATAACACCATCGCCATGCACAGTGGCGTGGACACCT
CCATGCTCCGCAGGGCCATCTGGAACTACATCCACTGCGTCTTTGGCATCAGATACGATGACTATGATTA
CGGCGAGGTAAACCAGCTCCTGGAACGGAACCTCAAAATCTATATCAAGACGGTGGCCTGCTACCCTGAG
AAGACGACCCGTAGGATGTACAACCTCTTTTGGAGGCACTTCCGCCACTCAGAGAAGGTTCATGTGAACT
TGCTGCTCCTTGAAGCCCGCATGCAAGCGGCCCTGCTCTATGCCCTGCGCGCCATCACCCGGTACATGAC
CTGAGTCGAGCATGCATCTAGAGGGCCCTATTCTATAGTGTCACCTAAATGCTAGAGCTCGCTGATCAGC
CTCGACTGTGCCTTCTAGTTGCCAGCCATCTGTTGTTTGCCCCTCCCCCGTGCCTTCCTTGACCCTGGAA
GGTGCCACTCCCACTGTCCTTTCCTAATAAAATGAGGAAATTGCATCGCATTGTCTGAGTAGGTGTCATT
CTATTCTGGGGGGTGGGGTGGGGCAGGACAGCAAGGGGGAGGATTGGGAAGACAATAGCAGGCATGCTGG
GGATGCGGTGGGCTCTATGGCTTCTGAGGCGGAAAGAACCAGCTGGGGCTCTAGGGGGTATCCCC
[124 nt withheld, positions 2656-2779]
C
[91 nt withheld, positions 2781-2871]
A
[49 nt withheld, positions 2873-2921]
CCTTTGACGTTGGAGTCCACGTTCTTT
[37 nt withheld, positions 2949-2985]
ACCCTATCTCGGTCTATTCTTTTGATTTATAAGGGATTTTGCCGATTTCGGCCTATTGGTTAAAAAATGA
GCTGATTTAACAAAAATTTAACGCGAATTAATTCTGTGGAATGTGTGTCAGTTAGGGTGTGGAAAGTCCC
CAGGCTCCCCAGCAGGCAGAAGTATGCAAAGCATGCATCTCAATTAGTCAGCAACCATAGTCCCGCCCCT
AACTCCGCCCATCCCGCCCCTAACTCCGCCCAGTTCCGCCCATTCTCCGCCCCATGGCTGACTAATTTTT
TTTATTTATGCAGAGGCCGAGGCCGCCTCTGCCTCTGAGCTATTCCAGAAGTAGTGAGGAGGCTTTTTTG
GAGGCCTAGGCTTTTGCAAAAAGCTCCCGGGAGCTTGTATATCCATTTTCGGATCTGATCAAGAGACAGG
ATGAGGATCGTTTCGCATGATTGAACAAGATGGATTGCACGCAGGTTCTCCGGCCGCTTGGGTGGAGAGG
CTATTCGGCTATGACTGGGCACAACAGACAATCGGCTGCTCTGATGCCGCCGTGTTCCGGCTGTCAGCGC
AGGGGCGCCCGGTTCTTTTTGTCAAGACCGACCTGTCCGGTGCCCTGAATGAACTGCAGGACGAGGCAGC
GCGGCTATCGTGGCTGGCCACGACGGGCGTTCCTTGCGCAGCTGTGCTCGACGTTGTCACTGAAGCGGGA
AGGGACTGGCTGCTATTGGGCGAAGTGCCGGGGCAGGATCTCCTGTCATCTCACCTTGCTCCTGCCGAGA
AAGTATCCATCATGGCTGATGCAATGCGGCGGCTGCATACGCTTGATCCGGCTACCTGCCCATTCGACCA
CCAAGCGAAACATCGCATCGAGCGAGCACGTACTCGGATGGAAGCCGGTCTTGTCGATCAGGATGATCTG
GACGAAGAGCATCAGGGGCTCGCGCCAGCCGAACTGTTCGCCAGGCTCAAGGCGCGCATGCCCGACGGCG
AGGATCTCGTCGTGACCCATGGCGATGCCTGCTTGCCGAATATCATGGTGGAAAATGGCCGCTTTTCTGG
ATTCATCGACTGTGGCCGGCTGGGTGTGGCGGACCGCTATCAGGACATAGCGTTGGCTACCCGTGATATT
GCTGAAGAGCTTGGCGGCGAATGGGCTGACCGCTTCCTCGTGCTTTACGGTATCGCCGCTCCCGATTCGC
AGCGCATCGCCTTCTATCGCCTTCTTGACGAGTTCTTCTGAGCGGGACTCTGGGGTTCGAAATGACCGAC
CAAGCGACGCCCAACCTGCCATCACGAGATTTCGATTCCACCGCCGCCTTCTATGAAAGGTTGGGCTTCG
GAATCGTTTTCCGGGACGCCGGCTGGATGATCCTCCAGCGCGGGGATCTCATGCTGGAGTTCTTCGCCCA
CCCCAACTTGTTTATTGCAGCTTATAATGGTTACAAATAAAGCAATAGCATCACAAATTTCACAAATAAA
GCATTTTTTTCACTGCATTCTAGTTGTGGTTTGTCCAAACTCATCAATGTATCTTATCATGTCTGTATAC
CGTCGACCTCTAGCTAGAGCTTGGCGTAATCATGGTCATAGCTGTTTCCTGTGTGAAATTGTTATCCGCT
CACAATTCCACACAACATACGAGCCGGAAGCATAAAGTGTAAAGCCTGGGGTGCCTAATGAGTGAGCTAA
CTCACATTAATTGCGTTGCGCTCACTGCCCGCTTTCCAGTCGGGAAACCTGTCGTGCCAGCTGCATTAAT
GAATCGGCCAACGCGCGGGGAGAGGCGGTTTGCGTATTGGGCGCTCTTCCGCTTCCTCGCTCACTGACTC
GCTGCGCTCGGTCGTTCGGCTGCGGCGAGCGGTATCAGCTCACTCAAAGGCGGTAATACGGTTATCCACA
GAATCAGGGGATAACGCAGGAAAGAACATGTGAGCAAAAGGCCAGCAAAAGGCCAGGAACCGTAAAAAGG
CCGCGTTGCTGGCGTTTTTCCATAGGCTCCGCCCCCCTGACGAGCATCACAAAAATCGACGCTCAAGTCA
GAGGTGGCGAAACCCGACAGGACTATAAAGATACCAGGCGTTTCCCCCTGGAAGCTCCCTCGTGCGCTCT
CCTGTTCCGACCCTGCCGCTTACCGGATACCTGTCCGCCTTTCTCCCTTCGGGAAGCGTGGCGCTTTCTC
ATAGCTCACGCTGTAGGTATCTCAGTTCGGTGTAGGTCGTTCGCTCCAAGCTGGGCTGTGTGCACGAACC
CCCCGTTCAGCCCGACCGCTGCGCCTTATCCGGTAACTATCGTCTTGAGTCCAACCCGGTAAGACACGAC
TTATCGCCACTGGCAGCAGCCACTGGTAACAGGATTAGCAGAGCGAGGTATGTAGGCGGTGCTACAGAGT
TCTTGAAGTGGTGGCCTAACTACGGCTACACTAGAAGAACAGTATTTGGTATCTGCGCTCTGCTGAAGCC
AGTTACCTTCGGAAAAAGAGTTGGTAGCTCTTGATCCGGCAAACAAACCACCGCTGGTAGCGGTGGTTTT
TTTGTTTGCAAGCAGCAGATTACGCGCAGAAAAAAAGGATCTCAAGAAGATCCTTTGATCTTTTCTACGG
GGTCTGACGCTCAGTGGAACGAAAACTCACGTTAAGGGATTTTGGTCATGAGATTATCAAAAAGGATCTT
CACCTAGATCCTTTTAAATTAAAAATGAAGTTTTAAATCAATCTAAAGTATATATGAGTAAACTTGGTCT
GACAGTTACCAATGCTTAATCAGTGAGGCACCTATCTCAGCGATCTGTCTATTTCGTTCATCCATAGTTG
CCTGACTCCCCGTCGTGTAGATAACTACGATACGGGAGGGCTTACCATCTGGCCCCAGTGCTGCAATGAT
ACCGCGAGACCCACGCTCACCGGCTCCAGATTTATCAGCAATAAACCAGCCAGCCGGAAGGGCCGAGCGC
AGAAGTGGTCCTGCAACTTTATCCGCCTCCATCCAGTCTATTAATTGTTGCCGGGAAGCTAGAGTAAGTA
GTTCGCCAGTTAATAGTTTGCGCAACGTTGTTGCCATTGCTACAGGCATCGTGGTGTCACGCTCGTCGTT
TGGTATGGCTTCATTCAGCTCCGGTTCCCAACGATCAAGGCGAGTTACATGATCCCCCATGTTGTGCAAA
AAAGCGGTTAGCTCCTTCGGTCCTCCGATCGTTGTCAGAAGTAAGTTGGCCGCAGTGTTATCACTCATGG
TTATGGCAGCACTGCATAATTCTCTTACTGTCATGCCATCCGTAAGATGCTTTTCTGTGACTGGTGAGTA
CTCAACCAAGTCATTCTGAGAATAGTGTATGCGGCGACCGAGTTGCTCTTGCCCGGCGTCAATACGGGAT
AATACCGCGCCACATAGCAGAACTTTAAAAGTGCTCATCATTGGAAAACGTTCTTCGGGGCGAAAACTCT
CAAGGATCTTACCGCTGTTGAGATCCAGTTCGATGTAACCCACTCGTGCACCCAACTGATCTTCAGCATC
TTTTACTTTCACCAGCGTTTCTGGGTGAGCAAAAACAGGAAGGCAAAATGCCGCAAAAAAGGGAATAAGG
GCGACACGGAAATGTTGAATACTCATACTCTTCCTTTTTCAATATTATTGAAGCATTTATCAGGGTTATT
GTCTCATGAGCGGATACATATTTGAATGTATTTAGAAAAATAAACAAATAGGGGTTCCGCGCACATTTCC
CCGAAAAGTGCCACCTGACGTCGACGGATCGGGAGATCTCCCGATCCCCTATGGTGCACTCTCAGTACAA
TCTGCTCTGATGCCGCATAGTTAAGCCAGTATCTG
Features (pLannotate 1.2.2; 22 found; start..end, strand, type, name):
    152..531     +  enhancer       CMV enhancer: human cytomegalovirus immediate early enhancer
    532..735     +  promoter       CMV promoter: human cytomegalovirus (CMV) immediate early promoter
    731..764     +  LTR            5' LTR (truncated) (fragment): truncated 5' long terminal repeat (LTR) from HIV-1
    780..798     +  promoter       T7 promoter: promoter for bacteriophage T7 RNA polymerase
    838..863     +  CDS            3xFLAG (fragment): three tandem FLAG® epitope tags
    872..2311    +  CDS            Sesn2: SESN2_MOUSE - Experimental evidence at protein level: Swiss-Prot protein existence level 1. Functions as an intracellular leucine sensor that negatively regulates the TORC1 signaling pathway through the GATOR complex. In absence of leucine, binds the GATOR subcomplex GATOR2 and prevents TORC1 signaling. Binding of leucine to SESN2 disrupts its interaction with GATOR2 thereby activating the TORC1 signaling pathway (PubMed:18692468, PubMed:25259925). This stress-inducible metabolic regulator also plays a role in protection against oxidative and genotoxic stresses. May negatively regulate protein
   2342..2360    -  promoter       SP6 promoter: promoter for bacteriophage SP6 RNA polymerase
   2386..2610    +  polyA_signal   bGH poly(A) signal: bovine growth hormone polyadenylation signal
   2614..2635    +  promoter       SV40 promoter (fragment): SV40 enhancer and early promoter
   2656..3084    +  rep_origin     f1 ori (sequence partly withheld): f1 bacteriophage origin of replication; arrow indicates direction of (+) strand synthesis
   3137..3347    +  promoter       SV40 promoter: SV40 early promoter
   3422..4213    +  CDS            neo: KKA2_KLEPN - Also known as kan, nptII. Experimental evidence at protein level: Swiss-Prot protein existence level 1. Resistance to kanamycin, neomycin, paromomycin, ribostamycin, butirosin and gentamicin B. From Klebsiella pneumoniae.
   4237..4395    +  CDS            ble (fragment): BLE_KLEPN - Experimental evidence at protein level: Swiss-Prot protein existence level 1. Binding protein with a strong affinity to the bleomycin family of antibiotics. Binds to CL990; an antimitotic-antibiotic compound. From Klebsiella pneumoniae.
   4390..4511    +  polyA_signal   SV40 poly(A) signal: SV40 polyadenylation signal
   4584..4600    -  protein_bind   lac operator: The lac repressor binds to the lac operator to inhibit transcription in E. coli. This inhibition can be relieved by adding lactose or isopropyl-β-D-thiogalactopyranoside (IPTG). lac repressor encoded by lacI
   4608..4638    -  promoter       lac promoter: promoter for the E. coli lac operon
   4653..4674    -  protein_bind   CAP binding site: CAP binding activates transcription in the presence of cAMP. E. coli catabolite activator protein
   4687..4779    -  CDS            lacI (fragment): lac repressor; lacI; The lac repressor binds to the lac operator to inhibit transcription in E. coli. This inhibition can be relieved by adding lactose or isopropyl-β-D-thiogalactopyranoside (IPTG).
   4962..5550    -  rep_origin     ori: high-copy-number ColE1/pMB1/pBR322/pUC origin of replication
   5721..6581    -  CDS            AmpR: β-lactamase; bla; confers resistance to ampicillin, carbenicillin, and related antibiotics
   6582..6686    -  promoter       AmpR promoter: bla
   6745..6797    -  misc_feature   bom (fragment): basis of mobility region from pBR322
