[The description below was written by a language model from this plasmid's Addgene catalogue record and pLannotate feature annotations shown in this document.]
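Description:
pcDNA-Flag-full length mSesn2 (FL: A+B+C) is a 6.8 kb mammalian expression plasmid built on a pcDNA backbone that drives production of N-terminally Flag-tagged, full-length mouse Sestrin2 (Sesn2). It is propagated in E. coli through a high-copy ColE1/pUC-type origin and selected with ampicillin via the β-lactamase gene and its own promoter. An f1 origin is also present, which allows single-stranded DNA production. For selection in mammalian cells, the backbone carries a neomycin/kanamycin phosphotransferase gene under the SV40 early promoter, terminated by an SV40 polyadenylation signal, which would permit G418 selection of stable transfectants.

The expression cassette consists of the human CMV immediate early enhancer and promoter, followed by a T7 promoter, a short Flag epitope sequence (annotated as a fragment of 3xFLAG, consistent with a single Flag tag), the Sesn2 open reading frame, and the bovine growth hormone polyadenylation signal. An SP6 promoter sits in reverse orientation downstream of the insert, so the T7 and SP6 sites flank the coding sequence and can serve for in vitro transcription or sequencing. Several small annotations, such as the truncated HIV-1 LTR fragment, the ble fragment and the lac-derived elements, are probably backbone remnants or similarity hits rather than functional parts. The cloning sites used are not recorded.

Sestrin2 is a stress-inducible metabolic regulator that acts as a leucine sensor and restrains TORC1 signalling through GATOR2. The "FL: A+B+C" label suggests that this clone is the full-length reference for a set of domain-based constructs, though the record does not define those regions. It is suited to overexpression with Flag-based detection or immunoprecipitation, and the associated study concerns Sestrin2 promoting ULK1-mediated phosphorylation of p62.
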