Addgene plasmid #111796: pcDNA-Flag-full length mSesn2 (FL: A+B+C)
Purpose: Mammalian Expression of mSesn2
Depositing lab: Jun Hee Lee. Publication: Sestrin2 promotes Unc-51-like kinase 1 mediated phosphorylation of p62/sequestosome-1. Ro SH, Semple IA, Park H, Park H, Park HW, Kim M, Kim JS, Lee JH. FEBS J. 2014 Sep;281(17):3816-27. doi: 10.1111/febs.12905. Epub 2014 Jul 28. PubMed 25040165.
Backbone
  Vector backbone: pcDNA
  Vector type: Mammalian Expression
Growth in bacteria
  Bacterial resistance: Ampicillin, 100 μg/mL
  Growth temperature: 37°C
  Growth strain: DH5alpha
  Copy number: Unknown
Gene/Insert
  Gene/Insert name: mSesn2
  Species: M. musculus (mouse)
  Mutation: Full length
  Entrez Gene: Sesn2 (a.k.a. HI95, SEST2, Ses2)
  Tag / fusion protein: Flag (N terminal on insert)
  Cloning method: Restriction Enzyme; 5′ cloning site unknown (unknown if destroyed); 3′ cloning site unknown (unknown if destroyed)
  Sequencing primers: 5′ CMV-F
Terms and licenses: Academic/Nonprofit Terms; Industry Terms: Not Available to Industry
How to cite: pcDNA-Flag-full length mSesn2 (FL: A+B+C) was a gift from Jun Hee Lee (Addgene plasmid # 111796 ; http://n2t.net/addgene:111796 ; RRID:Addgene_111796)
