>Addgene plasmid #111796 | pcDNA-Flag-full length mSesn2 (FL: A+B+C) | depositor partial sequence | sequence record 210024 | CMV
GGNNNTAGCAGAGCTCTCTGGCTACTAGAGAACCCACTGCTTACTGGCTTATCGAAATTAATACGACTCA
CTATAGGGAGACCCAAGCTTGGTACCGAGCTCGGATCCACCGCCATGGACTACAAGGACGATGATGACAA
GGGCGAATTCATGATCGTAGCGGACTCCGAGTGCCATTCCGAGATCAAGGGCTACCTGCCGTTCACCAGG
GGTGGTGTGGCCGGCCCCGAGACCCGAGAGGAGCATCGGGAGGGCCAGGCTCGGCGAGGCTCTCGAGGGC
CCAGCGCTTTCATTCCAGTGGAAGAGATCCTTCGGGAAGGAGCTGAGAGCCTGGAGCAGCACCTGGGGCT
CGAGGCCCTGATGTCCTCAGGGCGGGTGGACAACCTGGCGGTGGTGATGGGTCTACACCCGGACTACCTT
AGCAGCTTCTGGCGCCTGCATTACCTGCTGCTGCATACGGATGGGCCCCTGGCCAGCTCCTGGCGCCACT
ACATTGCCATCATGGCTGCTGCCCGTCACCAGTGTTCTTACCTGGTGGGTTCCCACATGACTGAGTTCCT
GCAGACCGGCGGTGACCCCGAGTGGCTGCTGGGCCTTCACCGGGCCCCTGAGAAGCTCCGCAAGCTCAGC
GAGGTCAACAAGTTACTGGCGCATCGGCCGTGGCTCATCACCAAGGAGCATATCCAGGCCTTGCTGAAGA
CTGGCGAGCACAGCTGGTCCCTGGCCGAACTCATCCAAGCACTGGTCCTGCTTACCCACTGCCACTCTCT
GGCCTCCTTTGTGTTTGGCTGTGGAATACTTCCTGAGGGAGATGCAGAGGGCAGCCCTGCCTCCCAGGCA
CCTTCGCCTCCCAGTGAGCAAGGCACCCCCCCGAGCGGGGACCCACTGAACAACTCAGGGGGCTTTGAAC
CGCTCGTGACGTAAAAGCTCT
